>Addgene plasmid #177198 | pLenti EPICode screen backbone | addgene full sequence | sequence record 356280 | Addgene NGS Result
AGGTGGCACTTTTCGGGGAAATGTGCGCGGAACCCCTATTTGTTTATTTTTCTAAATACATTCAAATATG
TATCCGCTCATGAGACAATAACCCTGATAAATGCTTCAATAATATTGAAAAAGGAAGAGTATGAGTATTC
AACATTTCCGTGTCGCCCTTATTCCCTTTTTTGCGGCATTTTGCCTTCCTGTTTTTGCTCACCCAGAAAC
GCTGGTGAAAGTAAAAGATGCTGAAGATCAGTTGGGTGCACGAGTGGGTTACATCGAACTGGATCTCAAC
AGCGGTAAGATCCTTGAGAGTTTTCGCCCCGAAGAACGTTTTCCAATGATGAGCACTTTTAAAGTTCTGC
TATGTGGCGCGGTATTATCCCGTATTGACGCCGGGCAAGAGCAACTCGGTCGCCGCATACACTATTCTCA
GAATGACTTGGTTGAGTACTCACCAGTCACAGAAAAGCATCTTACGGATGGCATGACAGTAAGAGAATTA
TGCAGTGCTGCCATAACCATGAGTGATAACACTGCGGCCAACTTACTTCTGACAACGATCGGAGGACCGA
AGGAGCTAACCGCTTTTTTGCACAACATGGGGGATCATGTAACTCGCCTTGATCGTTGGGAACCGGAGCT
GAATGAAGCCATACCAAACGACGAGCGTGACACCACGATGCCTGTAGCAATGGCAACAACGTTGCGCAAA
CTATTAACTGGCGAACTACTTACTCTAGCTTCCCGGCAACAATTAATAGACTGGATGGAGGCGGATAAAG
TTGCAGGACCACTTCTGCGCTCGGCCCTTCCGGCTGGCTGGTTTATTGCTGATAAATCTGGAGCCGGTGA
GCGTGGGTCTCGCGGTATCATTGCAGCACTGGGGCCAGATGGTAAGCCCTCCCGTATCGTAGTTATCTAC
ACGACGGGGAGTCAGGCAACTATGGATGAACGAAATAGACAGATCGCTGAGATAGGTGCCTCACTGATTA
AGCATTGGTAACTGTCAGACCAAGTTTACTCATATATACTTTAGATTGATTTAAAACTTCATTTTTAATT
TAAAAGGATCTAGGTGAAGATCCTTTTTGATAATCTCATGACCAAAATCCCTTAACGTGAGTTTTCGTTC
CACTGAGCGTCAGACCCCGTAGAAAAGATCAAAGGATCTTCTTGAGATCCTTTTTTTCTGCGCGTAATCT
GCTGCTTGCAAACAAAAAAACCACCGCTACCAGCGGTGGTTTGTTTGCCGGATCAAGAGCTACCAACTCT
TTTTCCGAAGGTAACTGGCTTCAGCAGAGCGCAGATACCAAATACTGTTCTTCTAGTGTAGCCGTAGTTA
GGCCACCACTTCAAGAACTCTGTAGCACCGCCTACATACCTCGCTCTGCTAATCCTGTTACCAGTGGCTG
CTGCCAGTGGCGATAAGTCGTGTCTTACCGGGTTGGACTCAAGACGATAGTTACCGGATAAGGCGCAGCG
GTCGGGCTGAACGGGGGGTTCGTGCACACAGCCCAGCTTGGAGCGAACGACCTACACCGAACTGAGATAC
CTACAGCGTGAGCTATGAGAAAGCGCCACGCTTCCCGAAGGGAGAAAGGCGGACAGGTATCCGGTAAGCG
GCAGGGTCGGAACAGGAGAGCGCACGAGGGAGCTTCCAGGGGGAAACGCCTGGTATCTTTATAGTCCTGT
CGGGTTTCGCCACCTCTGACTTGAGCGTCGATTTTTGTGATGCTCGTCAGGGGGGCGGAGCCTATGGAAA
AACGCCAGCAACGCGGCCTTTTTACGGTTCCTGGCCTTTTGCTGGCCTTTTGCTCACATGTTCTTTCCTG
CGTTATCCCCTGATTCTGTGGATAACCGTATTACCGCCTTTGAGTGAGCTGATACCGCTCGCCGCAGCCG
AACGACCGAGCGCAGCGAGTCAGTGAGCGAGGAAGCGGAAGAGCGCCCAATACGCAAACCGCCTCTCCCC
GCGCGTTGGCCGATTCATTAATGCAGCTGGCACGACAGGTTTCCCGACTGGAAAGCGGGCAGTGAGCGCA
ACGCAATTAATGTGAGTTAGCTCACTCATTAGGCACCCCAGGCTTTACACTTTATGCTTCCGGCTCGTAT
GTTGTGTGGAATTGTGAGCGGATAACAATTTCACACAGGAAACAGCTATGACCATGATTACGCCAAGCGC
GCAATTAACCCTCACTAAAGGGAACAAAAGCTGGAGCTGCAAGCTTAATGTAGTCTTATGCAATACTCTT
GTAGTCTTGCAACATGGTAACGATGAGTTAGCAACATGCCTTACAAGGAGAGAAAAAGCACCGTGCATGC
CGATTGGTGGAAGTAAGGTGGTACGATCGTGCCTTATTAGGAAGGCAACAGACGGGTCTGACATGGATTG
GACGAACCACTGAATTGCCGCATTGCAGAGATATTGTATTTAAGTGCCTAGCTCGATACATAAACGGGTC
TCTCTGGTTAGACCAGATCTGAGCCTGGGAGCTCTCTGGCTAACTAGGGAACCCACTGCTTAAGCCTCAA
TAAAGCTTGCCTTGAGTGCTTCAAGTAGTGTGTGCCCGTCTGTTGTGTGACTCTGGTAACTAGAGATCCC
TCAGACCCTTTTAGTCAGTGTGGAAAATCTCTAGCAGTGGCGCCCGAACAGGGACTTGAAAGCGAAAGGG
AAACCAGAGGAGCTCTCTCGACGCAGGACTCGGCTTGCTGAAGCGCGCACGGCAAGAGGCGAGGGGCGGC
GACTGGTGAGTACGCCAAAAATTTTGACTAGCGGAGGCTAGAAGGAGAGAGATGGGTGCGAGAGCGTCAG
TATTAAGCGGGGGAGAATTAGATCGCGATGGGAAAAAATTCGGTTAAGGCCAGGGGGAAAGAAAAAATAT
AAATTAAAACATATAGTATGGGCAAGCAGGGAGCTAGAACGATTCGCAGTTAATCCTGGCCTGTTAGAAA
CATCAGAAGGCTGTAGACAAATACTGGGACAGCTACAACCATCCCTTCAGACAGGATCAGAAGAACTTAG
ATCATTATATAATACAGTAGCAACCCTCTATTGTGTGCATCAAAGGATAGAGATAAAAGACACCAAGGAA
GCTTTAGACAAGATAGAGGAAGAGCAAAACAAAAGTAAGACCACCGCACAGCAAGCGGCCGCTGATCTTC
AGACCTGGAGGAGGAGATATGAGGGACAATTGGAGAAGTGAATTATATAAATATAAAGTAGTAAAAATTG
AACCATTAGGAGTAGCACCCACCAAGGCAAAGAGAAGAGTGGTGCAGAGAGAAAAAAGAGCAGTGGGAAT
AGGAGCTTTGTTCCTTGGGTTCTTGGGAGCAGCAGGAAGCACTATGGGCGCAGCGTCAATGACGCTGACG
GTACAGGCCAGACAATTATTGTCTGGTATAGTGCAGCAGCAGAACAATTTGCTGAGGGCTATTGAGGCGC
AACAGCATCTGTTGCAACTCACAGTCTGGGGCATCAAGCAGCTCCAGGCAAGAATCCTGGCTGTGGAAAG
ATACCTAAAGGATCAACAGCTCCTGGGGATTTGGGGTTGCTCTGGAAAACTCATTTGCACCACTGCTGTG
CCTTGGAATGCTAGTTGGAGTAATAAATCTCTGGAACAGATTTGGAATCACACGACCTGGATGGAGTGGG
ACAGAGAAATTAACAATTACACAAGCTTAATACACTCCTTAATTGAAGAATCGCAAAACCAGCAAGAAAA
GAATGAACAAGAATTATTGGAATTAGATAAATGGGCAAGTTTGTGGAATTGGTTTAACATAACAAATTGG
CTGTGGTATATAAAATTATTCATAATGATAGTAGGAGGCTTGGTAGGTTTAAGAATAGTTTTTGCTGTAC
TTTCTATAGTGAATAGAGTTAGGCAGGGATATTCACCATTATCGTTTCAGACCCACCTCCCAACCCCGAG
GGGACCCGACAGGCCCGAAGGAATAGAAGAAGAAGGTGGAGAGAGAGACAGAGACAGATCCATTCGATTA
GTGAACGGATCTCGACGGTATCGGTTAACTTTTAAAAGAAAAGGGGGGATTGGGGGGTACAGTGCAGGGG
AAAGAATAGTAGACATAATAGCAACAGACATACAAACTAAAGAATTACAAAAACAAATTACAAAATTCAA
AATTTTATCGTAGTCCAGTGTGGTGGAATTCTGCAGATATCAACAAGTTTGTACAAAAAAGCAGGCTTCG
AGTGGCACGTATACTGAGTCATTAGGGACTTTCCAATGGGTTTTGCCCAGTACATAAGGTCAATAGGGGT
GAATCAACAGGAAAGTCCCATTGGAGCCAAGTACACTGAGTCAATAGGGACTTTCCATTGGGTTTTGCCC
AGTACAAAAGGTCAATAGGGGGTGAGTCAATGGGTTTTTCCCATTATTGGCACGTACATAAGGTCAATAG
GGGTGAGTCATTGGGTTTTTCCAGCCAATTTAATTAAAACGCCATGTACTTTCCCACCATTGACGTCAAT
GGGCTATTGAAACTAATGCAACGTGACCTTTAAACGGTACTTTCCCATAGCTGATTAATGGGAAAGTACC
GTTCTCGAGCCAATACACGTCAATGGGAAGTGAAAGGGCAGCCAAAACGTAACACCGCCCCGGTTTTCCC
CTGGAAATTCCATATTGGCACGCATTCTATTGGCTGAGCTGCGTTCTACGTGGGTATAAGAGGCGCGACC
AGCGTCGGAACCGTCGCAGTCTTCGGTCTGACCACCGTAGAACGCAGAGTGATCCAATGGTGGGTCGGAA
CAGCGCCATCGCCGCCGGTGTATGCGGGGCCCTTTTCATTGGGTACTGCATCTACTTCGACCGCAAAAGA
CGAAGTGACCCCAACTTCAAGAACAGGCTTCGAGAACGAAGAAAGAAACAGAAGCTTGCCAAGGAGAGAG
CTGGGCTTTCCAAGTTACCTGACCTTAAAGATGCTGAAGCTGTTCAGAAGTTCTTCCTTGAAGAAATACA
GCTTGGTGAAGAGTTACTAGCTCAAGGTGAATATGAGAAGGGCGTAGACCATCTGACAAATGCAATTGCT
GTGTGTGGACAGCCACAGCAGTTACTGCAGGTCTTACAGCAAACTCTTCCACCACCAGTGTTCCAGATGC
TTCTGACTAAGCTCCCAACAATTAGTCAGAGAATTGTAAGTGCTCAGAGCTTGGCTGAAGATGATGTGGA
ATCGTCGGCAGCGTCAGATGTGTATAAGAGACAGCAGAGTGTCGGGCGCGCCGGATCCAGCGATCGCCTC
GAGACCGGTATGCCAGAGCCAGCGAAGTCTGCTCCCGCCCCGAAAAAGGGCTCCAAGAAGGCGGTGACTA
AGGCGCAGAAGAAAGGCGGCAAGAAGCGCAAGCGCAGCCGCAAGGAGAGCTATTCCATCTATGTGTACAA
GGTTCTGAAGCAGGTCCACCCTGACACCGGCATTTCGTCCAAGGCCATGGGCATCATGAATTCGTTTGTG
AACGACATTTTCGAGCGCATCGCAGGTGAGGCTTCCCGCCTGGCGCATTACAACAAGCGCTCGACCATCA
CCTCCAGGGAGATCCAGACGGCCGTGCGCCTGCTGCTGCCTGGGGAGTTGGCCAAGCACGCCGTGTCCGA
GGGTACTAAGGCCATCACCAAGTACACCAGCGCTAAGTAGGCCGCACATAGGTACCGCCCGGGCCCTGCA
GGAATGGTGAGCAAGGGCGAGGAGCTGTTCACCGGGGTTGTGCCCATCCTGGTCGAGCTGGACGGCGACG
TAAACGGCCACAAGTTCAGCGTCCGCGGCGAGGGCGAGGGCGATGCCACCAACGGCAAGCTGACCCTGAA
GTTCATCTGCACCACCGGCAAGCTGCCCGTGCCCTGGCCCACCCTCGTGACCACCTTCGGCTACGGCGTG
GCCTGCTTCAGCCGCTACCCCGACCACATGAAGCAGCACGACTTCTTCAAGTCCGCCATGCCCGAAGGCT
ACGTCCAGGAGCGCACCATCTCTTTCAAGGACGACGGAACCTACAAGACCCGCGCCGAGGTGAAGTTCGA
GGGCGACACCCTGGTGAACCGCATCGAGCTGAAGGGCATCGACTTCAAGGAGGACGGCAACATCCTGGGG
CACAAGCTGGAGTACAACTTCAACAGCCACAACGTCTATATCACGGCCGACAAGCAGAAGAACGGCATCA
AGGCTAACTTCAAGATCCGCCACAACGTTGAGGACGGCAGCGTGCAGCTCGCCGACCACTACCAGCAGAA
CACCCCCATCGGCGACGGCCCCGTGCTGCTGCCCGACAACCACTACCTGAGCCATCAGTCCGCCCTGAGC
AAAGACCCCAACGAGAAGCGCGATCACATGGTCCTGCTGGAGTTCGTGACCGCCGCCTAAGCGGCCGCAC
TCGAGATATCTAGACCCAGCTTTCTTGTACAAAGTGGTTGATATCCAGCACAGTGGCGGCCGCTCGACAA
TCAACCTCTGGATTACAAAATTTGTGAAAGATTGACTGGTATTCTTAACTATGTTGCTCCTTTTACGCTA
TGTGGATACGCTGCTTTAATGCCTTTGTATCATGCTATTGCTTCCCGTATGGCTTTCATTTTCTCCTCCT
TGTATAAATCCTGGTTGCTGTCTCTTTATGAGGAGTTGTGGCCCGTTGTCAGGCAACGTGGCGTGGTGTG
CACTGTGTTTGCTGACGCAACCCCCACTGGTTGGGGCATTGCCACCACCTGTCAGCTCCTTTCCGGGACT
TTCGCTTTCCCCCTCCCTATTGCCACGGCGGAACTCATCGCCGCCTGCCTTGCCCGCTGCTGGACAGGGG
CTCGGCTGTTGGGCACTGACAATTCCGTGGTGTTGTCGGGGAAGCTGACGTCCTTTCCATGGCTGCTCGC
CTGTGTTGCCACCTGGATTCTGCGCGGGACGTCCTTCTGCTACGTCCCTTCGGCCCTCAATCCAGCGGAC
CTTCCTTCCCGCGGCCTGCTGCCGGCTCTGCGGCCTCTTCCGCGTCTTCGCCTTCGCCCTCAGACGAGTC
GGATCTCCCTTTGGGCCGCCTCCCCGCCTGGAATTCTGCAGATATCCGGTTAGTAATGAGTTTGGAATTA
ATTCTGTGGAATGTGTGTCAGTTAGGGTGTGGAAAGTCCCCAGGCTCCCCAGCAGGCAGAAGTATGCAAA
GCATGCATCTCAATTAGTCAGCAACCAGGTGTGGAAAGTCCCCAGGCTCCCCAGCAGGCAGAAGTATGCA
AAGCATGCATCTCAATTAGTCAGCAACCATAGTCCCGCCCCTAACTCCGCCCATCCCGCCCCTAACTCCG
CCCAGTTCCGCCCATTCTCCGCCCCATGGCTGACTAATTTTTTTTATTTATGCAGAGGCCGAGGCCGCCT
CTGCCTCTGAGCTATTCCAGAAGTAGTGAGGAGGCTTTTTTGGAGGCCTAGGCTTTTGCAAAAAGCTCCC
GGGAGCTTGTATATCCATTTTCGGATCTGATCAGCACGTGTTGACAATTAATCATCGGCATAGTATATCG
GCATAGTATAATACGACAAGGTGAGGAACTAAACCATGGCCAAGCCTTTGTCTCAAGAAGAATCCACCCT
CATTGAAAGAGCAACGGCTACAATCAACAGCATCCCCATCTCTGAAGACTACAGCGTCGCCAGCGCAGCT
CTCTCTAGCGACGGCCGCATCTTCACTGGTGTCAATGTATATCATTTTACTGGGGGACCTTGTGCAGAAC
TCGTGGTGCTGGGCACTGCTGCTGCTGCGGCAGCTGGCAACCTGACTTGTATCGTCGCGATCGGAAATGA
GAACAGGGGCATCTTGAGCCCCTGCGGACGGTGCCGACAGGTGCTTCTCGATCTGCATCCTGGGATCAAA
GCCATAGTGAAGGACAGTGATGGACAGCCGACGGCAGTTGGGATTCGTGAATTGCTGCCCTCTGGTTATG
TGTGGGAGGGCTAAGCACAATTCGAGCTCTTTAAGACCAATGACTTACAAGGCAGCTGTAGATCTTAGCC
ACTTTTTAAAAGAAAAGGGGGGACTGGAAGGGCTAGCTCACTCCCAACGAAGACAAGATCTGCTTTTTGC
TTGTACTGGGTCTCTCTGGTTAGACCAGATCTGAGCCTGGGAGCTCTCTGGCTAACTAGGGAACCCACTG
CTTAAGCCTCAATAAAGCTTGCCTTGAGTGCTTCAAGTAGTGTGTGCCCGTCTGTTGTGTGACTCTGGTA
ACTAGAGATCCCTCAGACCCTTTTAGTCAGTGTGGAAAATCTCTAGCAGTAGTAGTTCATGTCATCTTAT
TATTCAGTATTTATAACTTGCAAAGAAATGAATATCAGAGAGTGAGAGGAACTTGTTTATTGCAGCTTAT
AATGGTTACAAATAAAGCAATAGCATCACAAATTTCACAAATAAAGCATTTTTTTCACTGCATTCTAGTT
GTGGTTTGTCCAAACTCATCAATGTATCTTATCATGTCTGGCTCTAGCTATCCCGCCCCTAACTCCGCCC
AGTTCCGCCCATTCTCCGCCCCATGGCTGACTAATTTTTTTTATTTATGCAGAGGCCGAGGCCGCCTCGG
CCTCTGAGCTATTCCAGAAGTAGTGAGGAGGCTTTTTTGGAGGCCTAGGGACGTACCCAATTCGCCCTAT
AGTGAGTCGTATTACGCGCGCTCACTGGCCGTCGTTTTACAACGTCGTGACTGGGAAAACCCTGGCGTTA
CCCAACTTAATCGCCTTGCAGCACATCCCCCTTTCGCCAGCTGGCGTAATAGCGAAGAGGCCCGCACCGA
TCGCCCTTCCCAACAGTTGCGCAGCCTGAATGGCGAATGGG
[124 nt withheld, positions 8792-8915]
C
[91 nt withheld, positions 8917-9007]
A
[49 nt withheld, positions 9009-9057]
CCTTTGACGTTGGAGTCCACGTTCTTT
[37 nt withheld, positions 9085-9121]
ACCCTATCTCGGTCTATTCTTTTGATTTATAAGGGATTTTGCCGATTTCGGCCTATTGGTTAAAAAATGA
GCTGATTTAACAAAAATTTAACGCGAATTTTAACAAAATATTAACGCTTACAATTT
Features (pLannotate 1.2.2; 33 found; start..end, strand, type, name):
     26..130     +  promoter       AmpR promoter: bla
    131..991     +  CDS            AmpR: β-lactamase; bla; confers resistance to ampicillin, carbenicillin, and related antibiotics
   1162..1750    +  rep_origin     ori: high-copy-number ColE1/pMB1/pBR322/pUC origin of replication
   1933..2025    +  CDS            lacI (fragment): lac repressor; lacI; The lac repressor binds to the lac operator to inhibit transcription in E. coli. This inhibition can be relieved by adding lactose or isopropyl-β-D-thiogalactopyranoside (IPTG).
   2038..2059    +  protein_bind   CAP binding site: CAP binding activates transcription in the presence of cAMP. E. coli catabolite activator protein
   2074..2104    +  promoter       lac promoter: promoter for the E. coli lac operon
   2112..2128    +  protein_bind   lac operator: The lac repressor binds to the lac operator to inhibit transcription in E. coli. This inhibition can be relieved by adding lactose or isopropyl-β-D-thiogalactopyranoside (IPTG). lac repressor encoded by lacI
   2173..2191    +  promoter       T3 promoter: promoter for bacteriophage T3 RNA polymerase
   2219..2445    +  promoter       RSV promoter: Rous sarcoma virus enhancer/promoter
   2446..2626    +  LTR            5' LTR (truncated): truncated 5' long terminal repeat (LTR) from HIV-1
   2673..2798    +  misc_feature   HIV-1 Ψ: packaging signal of human immunodeficiency virus type 1
   2782..3145    +  CDS            HIV-1 gag (fragment): gag protein from human immunodeficiency virus 1; gag
   3291..3524    +  misc_feature   RRE: The Rev response element (RRE) of HIV-1 allows for Rev-dependent mRNA export from the nucleus to the cytoplasm.
   3901..4001    +  CDS            Rev (fragment): human immunodeficiency virus 1 (HIV-1) Rev protein; rev; enhances nuclear export of unspliced and incompletely spliced viral mRNAs
   4020..4136    +  misc_feature   cPPT/CTS: central polypurine tract and central termination sequence of HIV-1
   4173..4197    +  protein_bind   attB1: mutant version of attB; recombination site for the Gateway® BP reaction BP Clonase™
   4203..4738    +  promoter       mCMV promoter: mouse cytomegalovirus (CMV) immediate early promoter
   4747..5181    +  CDS            TOMM20: TOM20_HUMAN - Also known as KIAA0016. Experimental evidence at protein level: Swiss-Prot protein existence level 1. Central component of the receptor complex responsible for the recognition and translocation of cytosolically synthesized mitochondrial preproteins. Together with TOM22 functions as the transit peptide receptor at the surface of the mitochondrion outer membrane and facilitates the movement of preproteins into the TOM40 translocation pore (By similarity). Required for the translocation across the mitochondrial outer membrane of cytochrome P450 monooxygenases. From Homo sapiens (Hum
   5196..5214    -  misc_feature   Tn5 ME: hyperactive mosaic end for Tn5 transposase recognition (Reznikoff et al., 2004)
   5260..5639    +  CDS            H2B (fragment): human histone H2B; HIST1H2BJ
   5674..6357    +  CDS            Clover: Clover is a basic (constitutively fluorescent) green/yellow fluorescent protein published in 2012, derived from Aequorea victoria. It is reported to be a rapidly-maturing weak dimer with high acid sensitivity.
   6384..6408    -  protein_bind   attB2: mutant version of attB; recombination site for the Gateway® BP reaction BP Clonase™
   6439..7027    +  misc_feature   WPRE: woodchuck hepatitis virus posttranscriptional regulatory element
   7083..7412    +  promoter       SV40 promoter: SV40 enhancer and early promoter
   7460..7507    +  promoter       EM7 promoter: synthetic bacterial promoter&nbsp
   7526..7924    +  CDS            BSD: blasticidin S deaminase; Aspergillus terreus BSD; confers resistance to blasticidin
   7941..8072    +  CDS            nef (fragment): NEF_HV1LA - Experimental evidence at protein level: Swiss-Prot protein existence level 1. Extracellular Nef protein targets CD4(+) T-lymphocytes for apoptosis by interacting with CXCR4 surface receptors. From Human immunodeficiency virus type 1 group M subtype B (isolate Lai) (HIV-1).
   8058..8238    +  LTR            5' LTR (truncated): truncated 5' long terminal repeat (LTR) from HIV-1
   8310..8431    +  polyA_signal   SV40 poly(A) signal: SV40 polyadenylation signal
   8450..8585    +  rep_origin     SV40 ori: SV40 origin of replication
   8606..8624    -  promoter       T7 promoter: promoter for bacteriophage T7 RNA polymerase
   8632..8787    +  CDS            lacZα (fragment): LacZα fragment of β-galactosidase; lacZ fragment
   8792..9220    +  rep_origin     f1 ori (sequence partly withheld): f1 bacteriophage origin of replication; arrow indicates direction of (+) strand synthesis
