[The description below was written by a language model from this plasmid's Addgene catalogue record and pLannotate feature annotations shown in this document.]
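Description:
pLenti EPICode screen backbone is a third-generation-style HIV-1 lentiviral vector built on pLenti Blast, deposited as an empty backbone intended to carry both epitope barcodes and a kinase translocation reporter (KTR) for pooled, imaging-based phenotypic screens in mammalian cells. In bacteria it is maintained through a high-copy ColE1/pUC origin with ampicillin resistance (AmpR). An f1 origin and remnants of a lac/lacZα cloning region with flanking T3 and T7 promoters are also present. The viral portion comprises an RSV promoter driving a truncated 5' LTR, the Ψ packaging signal with a gag fragment, the RRE for Rev-dependent export of the genomic RNA, the cPPT/CTS, a WPRE to boost transcript expression, and a truncated 3' LTR followed by an SV40 polyadenylation signal and SV40 origin. This layout means the viral proteins needed for packaging must be provided separately.

Between Gateway attB1 and attB2 sites, showing the cassette was introduced by recombinational cloning, lies a mouse CMV immediate-early promoter followed by the human TOMM20 coding sequence (a mitochondrial outer-membrane protein), a Tn5 mosaic-end sequence, a histone H2B fragment, and the green/yellow fluorescent protein Clover. The record does not explain how these segments are joined or where barcodes and the KTR are inserted. TOMM20 and H2B are commonly used as mitochondrial and nuclear localisation scaffolds, which would fit spatially resolved epitope display and nuclear marking, but that reading is an inference. Downstream of the WPRE, an SV40 promoter (with a bacterial EM7 promoter) drives blasticidin S deaminase, allowing blasticidin selection of transduced cells.
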