Addgene plasmid #177198: pLenti EPICode screen backbone
Purpose: (Empty Backbone) lentiviral vector backbone for both barcodes and KTR
Depositing lab: Markus Covert. Depositing organization: Stanford University. Publication: A multiplexed epitope barcoding strategy that enables dynamic cellular phenotypic screens. Kudo T, Lane K, Covert MW. Cell Syst. 2022 May 18;13(5):376-387.e8. doi: 10.1016/j.cels.2022.02.006. Epub 2022 Mar 21. PubMed 35316656.
Backbone
  Vector backbone: pLenti Blast
  Vector type: Mammalian Expression, Lentiviral
  Selectable markers: Blasticidin
Growth in bacteria
  Bacterial resistance: Ampicillin, 100 μg/mL
  Growth temperature: 30°C
  Growth strain: NEB Stable
  Copy number: High Copy
Terms and licenses: Academic/Nonprofit Terms; Industry Terms: Not Available to Industry
How to cite: pLenti EPICode screen backbone was a gift from Markus Covert (Addgene plasmid # 177198 ; http://n2t.net/addgene:177198 ; RRID:Addgene_177198)
